>Addgene plasmid #224265 | pProEx Ypt1(S17C) CL | addgene full sequence | sequence record 445631 | Addgene NGS Result
GTTTGACAGCTTATCATCGACTGCACGGTGCACCAATGCTTCTGGCGTCAGGCAGCCATCGGAAGCTGTG
GTATGGCTGTGCAGGTCGTAAATCACTGCATAATTCGTGTCGCTCAAGGCGCACTCCCGTTCTGGATAAT
GTTTTTTGCGCCGACATCATAACGGTTCTGGCAAATATTCTGAAATGAGCTGTTGACAATTAATCATCCG
GTCCGTATAATCTGTGGAATTGTGAGCGGATAACAATTTCACACAGGAAACAGACCATGTCGTACTACCA
TCACCATCACCATCACGATTACGATATCCCAACGACCGAAAACCTGTATTTTCAGGGCGCCATGGGATCC
ATGAATTCAGAATATGATTACCTATTTAAATTGCTCCTTATTGGCAACTGCGGTGTCGGTAAAAGCTGTC
TGCTGTTACGTTTCTCCGATGACACCTATACCAACGATTACATCAGCACCATCGGTGTCGATTTCAAAAT
CAAGACCGTGGAGCTGGACGGCAAGACGGTTAAACTGCAAATCTGGGATACTGCGGGTCAAGAGCGCTTT
CGTACCATTACCTCTAGCTATTACCGCGGCAGTCACGGGATTATCATTGTTTACGACGTGACCGATCAGG
AGTCGTTCAACGGTGTGAAGATGTGGCTGCAAGAAATTGATCGTTATGCTACCTCTACGGTTCTGAAGTT
GTTGGTTGGCAACAAGTGCGATCTGAAGGACAAGCGTGTTGTTGAGTACGACGTGGCCAAAGAATTTGCG
GATGCAAATAAGATGCCGTTTCTGGAAACCTCCGCGCTGGACAGCACCAACGTAGAAGACGCTTTCCTGA
CGATGGCGAGACAGATCAAAGAGTCCATGAGCCAGCAGAATTTGAATGAAACTTAATGAGAATTCAAAGG
CCTACGTCGACGAGCTCACTAGTCGCGGCCGCTTTCGAATCTAGAGCCTGCAGTCTCGAGGCATGCGGTA
CCAAGCTTGGCTGTTTTGGCGGATGAGAGAAGATTTTCAGCCTGATACAGATTAAATCAGAACGCAGAAG
CGGTCTGATAAAACAGAATTTGCCTGGCGGCAGTAGCGCGGTGGTCCCACCTGACCCCATGCCGAACTCA
GAAGTGAAACGCCGTAGCGCCGATGGTAGTGTGGGGTCTCCCCATGCGAGAGTAGGGAACTGCCAGGCAT
CAAATAAAACGAAAGGCTCAGTCGAAAGACTGGGCCTTTCGTTTTATCTGTTGTTTGTCGGTGAACGCTC
TCCTGAGTAGGACAAATCCGCCGGGAGCGGATTTGAACGTTGCGAAGCAACGGCCCGGAGGGTGGCGGGC
AGGACGCCCGCCATAAACTGCCAGGCATCAAATTAAGCAGAAGGCCATCCTGACGGATGGCCTTTTTGCG
TTTCTACAAACTCTTTTGTTTATTTTTCTAAATACATTCAAATATGTATCCGCTCATGAGACAATAACCC
TGATAAATGCTTCAATAATATTGAAAAAGGAAGAGTATGAGTATTCAACATTTCCGTGTCGCCCTTATTC
CCTTTTTTGCGGCATTTTGCCTTCCTGTTTTTGCTCACCCAGAAACGCTGGTGAAAGTAAAAGATGCTGA
AGATCAGTTGGGTGCACGAGTGGGTTACATCGAACTGGATCTCAACAGCGGTAAGATCCTTGAGAGTTTT
CGCCCCGAAGAACGTTTTCCAATGATGAGCACTTTTAAAGTTCTGCTATGTGGCGCGGTATTATCCCGTG
TTGACGCCGGGCAAGAGCAACTCGGTCGCCGCATACACTATTCTCAGAATGACTTGGTTGAGTACTCACC
AGTCACAGAAAAGCATCTTACGGATGGCATGACAGTAAGAGAATTATGCAGTGCTGCCATAACCATGAGT
GATAACACTGCGGCCAACTTACTTCTGACAACGATCGGAGGACCGAAGGAGCTAACCGCTTTTTTGCACA
ACATGGGGGATCATGTAACTCGCCTTGATCGTTGGGAACCGGAGCTGAATGAAGCCATACCAAACGACGA
GCGTGACACCACGATGCCTGTAGCAATGGCAACAACGTTGCGCAAACTATTAACTGGCGAACTACTTACT
CTAGCTTCCCGGCAACAATTAATAGACTGGATGGAGGCGGATAAAGTTGCAGGACCACTTCTGCGCTCGG
CCCTTCCGGCTGGCTGGTTTATTGCTGATAAATCTGGAGCCGGTGAGCGTGGGTCTCGCGGTATCATTGC
AGCACTGGGGCCAGATGGTAAGCCCTCCCGTATCGTAGTTATCTACACGACGGGGAGTCAGGCAACTATG
GATGAACGAAATAGACAGATCGCTGAGATAGGTGCCTCACTGATTAAGCATTGGTAACTGTCAGACCAAG
TTTACTCATATATACTTTAGATTGATTTAAAACTTCATTTTTAATTTAAAAGGATCTAGGTGAAGATCCT
TTTTGATAATCTCATGACCAAAATCCCTTAACGTGAGTTTTCGTTCCACTGAGCGTCAGACCCCGTAGAA
AAGATCAAAGGATCTTCTTGAGATCCTTTTTTTCTGCGCGTAATCTGCTGCTTGCAAACAAAAAAACCAC
CGCTACCAGCGGTGGTTTGTTTGCCGGATCAAGAGCTACCAACTCTTTTTCCGAAGGTAACTGGCTTCAG
CAGAGCGCAGATACCAAATACTGTCCTTCTAGTGTAGCCGTAGTTAGGCCACCACTTCAAGAACTCTGTA
GCACCGCCTACATACCTCGCTCTGCTAATCCTGTTACCAGTGGCTGCTGCCAGTGGCGATAAGTCGTGTC
TTACCGGGTTGGACTCAAGACGATAGTTACCGGATAAGGCGCAGCGGTCGGGCTGAACGGGGGGTTCGTG
CACACAGCCCAGCTTGGAGCGAACGACCTACACCGAACTGAGATACCTACAGCGTGAGCTATGAGAAAGC
GCCACGCTTCCCGAAGGGAGAAAGGCGGACAGGTATCCGGTAAGCGGCAGGGTCGGAACAGGAGAGCGCA
CGAGGGAGCTTCCAGGGGGAAACGCCTGGTATCTTTATAGTCCTGTCGGGTTTCGCCACCTCTGACTTGA
GCGTCGATTTTTGTGATGCTCGTCAGGGGGGCGGAGCCTATGGAAAAACGCCAGCAACGCGGCCTTTTTA
CGGTTCCTGGCCTTTTGCTGGCCTTTTGCTCACATGTTCTTTCCTGCGTTATCCCCTGATTCTGTGGATA
ACCGTATTACCGCCTTTGAGTGAGCTGATACCGCTCGCCGCAGCCGAACGACCGAGCGCAGCGAGTCAGT
GAGCGAGGAAGCGGAAGAGCGCCTGATGCGGTATTTTCTCCTTACGCATCTGTGCGGTATTTCACACCGC
ATAATTTTGTTAAAATTCGCGTTAAATTTTTGTTAAATCAGCTCATTTTTTAACCAATAGGCCGAAATCG
GCAAAATCCCTTATAAATCAAAAGAATAGACCGAGATAGGGT
[37 nt withheld, positions 3473-3509]
AAAGAACGTGGACTCCAACGTCAAAGG
[49 nt withheld, positions 3537-3585]
T
[91 nt withheld, positions 3587-3677]
G
[124 nt withheld, positions 3679-3802]
CCCATTCGCCATTCAGGCTGCTATGGTGCACTCTCAGTACAATCTGCTCTGATGCCGCATAGTTAAGCCA
GTACCAGTCACGTAGCGATATCGCTACGTGACTGGTACACTCCGCTATCGCTACGTGACTGGGTCATGGC
TGCGCCCCGACACCCGCCAACACCCGCTGACGCGCCCTGACGGGCTTGTCTGCTCCCGGCATCCGCTTAC
AGACAAGCTGTGACCGTCTCCGGGAGCTGCATGTGTCAGAGGTTTTCACCGTCATCACCGAAACGCGCGA
GGCAGCAGATCAATTCGCGCGCGAAGGCGAAGCGGCATGCATTTACGTTGACACCATCGAATGGTGCAAA
ACCTTTCGCGGTATGGCATGATAGCGCCCGGAAGAGAGTCAATTCAGGGTGGTGAATGTGAAACCAGTAA
CGTTATACGATGTCGCAGAGTATGCCGGTGTCTCTTATCAGACCGTTTCCCGCGTGGTGAACCAGGCCAG
CCACGTTTCTGCGAAAACGCGGGAAAAAGTGGAAGCGGCGATGGCGGAGCTGAATTACATTCCCAACCGC
GTGGCACAACAACTGGCGGGCAAACAGTCGTTGCTGATTGGCGTTGCCACCTCCAGTCTGGCCCTGCACG
CGCCGTCGCAAATTGTCGCGGCGATTAAATCTCGCGCCGATCAACTGGGTGCCAGCGTGGTGGTGTCGAT
GGTAGAACGAAGCGGCGTCGAAGCCTGTAAAGCGGCGGTGCACAATCTTCTCGCGCAACGCGTCAGTGGG
CTGATCATTAACTATCCGCTGGATGACCAGGATGCCATTGCTGTGGAAGCTGCCTGCACTAATGTTCCGG
CGTTATTTCTTGATGTCTCTGACCAGACACCCATCAACAGTATTATTTTCTCCCATGAAGACGGTACGCG
ACTGGGCGTGGAGCATCTGGTCGCATTGGGTCACCAGCAAATCGCGCTGTTAGCGGGCCCATTAAGTTCT
GTCTCGGCGCGTCTGCGTCTGGCTGGCTGGCATAAATATCTCACTCGCAATCAAATTCAGCCGATAGCGG
AACGGGAAGGCGACTGGAGTGCCATGTCCGGTTTTCAACAAACCATGCAAATGCTGAATGAGGGCATCGT
TCCCACTGCGATGCTGGTTGCCAACGATCAGATGGCGCTGGGCGCAATGCGCGCCATTACCGAGTCCGGG
CTGCGCGTTGGTGCGGATATCTCGGTAGTGGGATACGACGATACCGAAGACAGCTCATGTTATATCCCGC
CGTTAACCACCATCAAACAGGATTTTCGCCTGCTGGGGCAAACCAGCGTGGACCGCTTGCTGCAACTCTC
TCAGGGCCAGGCGGTGAAGGGCAATCAGCTGTTGCCCGTCTCACTGGTGAAAAGAAAAACCACCCTGGCA
CCCAATACGCAAACCGCCTCTCCCCGCGCGTTGGCCGATTCATTAATGCAGCTGGCACGACAGGTTTCCC
GACTGGAAAGCGGGCAGTGAGCGCAACGCAATTAATGTAAGTTAGCGCGAATTGATCTG
Features (pLannotate 1.2.2; 22 found; start..end, strand, type, name):
      3..20      +  promoter       tet promoter (fragment): E. coli promoter for tetracycline efflux protein gene
     16..117     -  CDS            yciV (fragment): RNAAM_ECOLI - Also known as trpH From Escherichia coli (strain K12).
    192..208     +  promoter       EM7 promoter (fragment): synthetic bacterial promoter&nbsp
    230..246     +  protein_bind   lac operator: The lac repressor binds to the lac operator to inhibit transcription in E. coli. This inhibition can be relieved by adding lactose or isopropyl-β-D-thiogalactopyranoside (IPTG). lac repressor encoded by lacI
    277..296     +  CDS            8xHis (fragment): 8xHis affinity tag
    318..338     +  CDS            TEV site: tobacco etch virus (TEV) protease recognition and cleavage site
    351..893     +  CDS            YPT1 (fragment): YPT1_YEAST - Also known as YP2. Experimental evidence at protein level: Swiss-Prot protein existence level 1. The small GTPases Rab are key regulators of intracellular membrane trafficking, from the formation of transport vesicles to their fusion with membranes. Rabs cycle between an inactive GDP-bound form and an active GTP-bound form that is able to recruit to membranes different set of downstream effectors directly responsible for vesicle formation, movement, tethering and fusion. YPT1 regulates the trafficking of secretory vesicles from the endoplasmic reticulum (ER) to the Golgi. Vesicula
   1072..1187    +  ncRNA          5S rRNA: Accession: RF00001 - 5S ribosomal RNA
   1191..1277    +  terminator     rrnB T1 terminator: Escherichia coli rrnB; transcription terminator T1 from the E. coli rrnB gene
   1369..1396    +  terminator     rrnB T2 terminator: transcription terminator T2 from the E. coli rrnB gene
   1415..1506    +  promoter       AmpR promoter: bla
   1507..2367    +  CDS            AmpR: β-lactamase; bla; confers resistance to ampicillin, carbenicillin, and related antibiotics
   2538..3126    +  rep_origin     ori: high-copy-number ColE1/pMB1/pBR322/pUC origin of replication
   3312..3363    -  misc_feature   bom (fragment): basis of mobility region from pBR322
   3374..3802    -  rep_origin     f1 ori (sequence partly withheld): f1 bacteriophage origin of replication; arrow indicates direction of (+) strand synthesis
   3807..3823    -  CDS            lacZα (fragment): LacZα fragment of β-galactosidase; lacZ fragment
   3824..3875    -  misc_feature   bom (fragment): basis of mobility region from pBR322
   3876..3892    +  misc_feature   bom (fragment): basis of mobility region from pBR322
   3908..3946    -  misc_feature   bom (fragment): basis of mobility region from pBR322
   4048..4088    -  CDS            rop (fragment): Rop protein, which maintains plasmids at low copy number; rop
   4132..4209    +  promoter       lacIq promoter: lacI (mutant); In the lacIq allele, a single base change in the promoter boosts expression of the lacI gene about 10-fold.
   4210..5292    +  CDS            lacI: lac repressor; lacI; The lac repressor binds to the lac operator to inhibit transcription in E. coli. This inhibition can be relieved by adding lactose or isopropyl-β-D-thiogalactopyranoside (IPTG).
