[The description below was written by a language model from this plasmid's Addgene catalogue record and pLannotate feature annotations shown in this document.]
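Description:
pProEx Ypt1(S17C) CL is a bacterial expression plasmid of about 5.3 kb, built on the pProEx backbone for producing recombinant protein in E. coli. It is maintained through a ColE1/pMB1-type origin and selected with ampicillin via the β-lactamase gene and its native promoter. An f1 phage origin is also present, along with short remnants of pBR322 sequences (bom and rop fragments) that appear to be leftover backbone rather than functional parts. The catalogue lists the copy number as unknown.

The insert is a synthesized coding sequence for Ypt1, the budding yeast Rab-family small GTPase that regulates vesicle trafficking from the endoplasmic reticulum to the Golgi, carrying an S17C substitution. The annotated YPT1 match is only a fragment of the reference protein, so the construct may encode a truncated form, though the record does not say this explicitly, nor does it explain the "CL" in the name. The open reading frame is preceded by an N-terminal polyhistidine tag and a TEV protease cleavage site, allowing affinity capture and subsequent tag removal. Upstream, the annotation picks up only short promoter-like fragments and a lac operator, so the expression promoter is not clearly identified. However, the operator, together with a plasmid-borne lacI gene driven by the strengthened lacIq promoter, indicates repressible, IPTG-inducible expression. Transcription ends at the rrnB T1 and T2 terminators, which follow a 5S rRNA segment.

The stated purpose is purification of Ypt1(S17C), and the associated publication concerns targeting Ras-, Rho- and Rab-family GTPases through a conserved cryptic pocket.
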