Addgene plasmid #224265: pProEx Ypt1(S17C) CL
Purpose: Protein purification of Ypt1 (S17C)
Depositing lab: Kevan Shokat. Depositing organization: University of California, San Francisco (UCSF). Publication: Targeting Ras-, Rho-, and Rab-family GTPases via a conserved cryptic pocket. Morstein J, Bowcut V, Fernando M, Yang Y, Zhu L, Jenkins ML, Evans JT, Guiley KZ, Peacock DM, Krahnke S, Lin Z, Taran KA, Huang BJ, Stephen AG, Burke JE, Lightstone FC, Shokat KM. Cell. 2024 Sep 6:S0092-8674(24)00908-5. doi: 10.1016/j.cell.2024.08.017. PubMed 39255801.
Backbone
  Vector backbone: pProEx
  Vector type: Bacterial Expression
Growth in bacteria
  Bacterial resistance: Ampicillin, 100 μg/mL
  Growth temperature: 37°C
  Growth strain: DH5alpha
  Copy number: Unknown
Gene/Insert
  Gene/Insert name: Ypt1
  Species: S. cerevisiae (budding yeast)
  Mutation: S17C
  Entrez Gene: YPT1 (a.k.a. YFL038C)
  Cloning method: Gene Synthesis
Terms and licenses: Academic/Nonprofit Terms; Industry Terms: Not Available to Industry
How to cite: pProEx Ypt1(S17C) CL was a gift from Kevan Shokat (Addgene plasmid # 224265 ; http://n2t.net/addgene:224265 ; RRID:Addgene_224265)
